Addgene plasmid #193285: CBE-T1.52
Purpose: Expression of CBE-T1.52 base editor in mammalian cells, CMV promoter
Depositing lab: Nicole Gaudelli. Publication: Improved cytosine base editors generated from TadA variants. Lam DK, Feliciano PR, Arif A, Bohnuud T, Fernandez TP, Gehrke JM, Grayson P, Lee KD, Ortega MA, Sawyer C, Schwaegerle ND, Peraro L, Young L, Lee SJ, Ciaramella G, Gaudelli NM. Nat Biotechnol. 2023 Jan 9. doi: 10.1038/s41587-022-01611-9. PubMed 36624149.
Backbone
  Vector backbone: CMV/pBR322
  Vector type: Mammalian Expression
Growth in bacteria
  Bacterial resistance: Ampicillin, 100 μg/mL
  Growth temperature: 37°C
  Growth strain: DH5alpha
  Copy number: High Copy
Gene/Insert
  Gene/Insert name: CBE-T1.52
  Species: Other
  Mutation: D10A (Cas9), TadA mutations within
  Promoter: CMV
  Cloning method: Ligation Independent Cloning
Terms and licenses: Academic/Nonprofit Terms; Industry Terms: Not Available to Industry
How to cite: CBE-T1.52 was a gift from Nicole Gaudelli (Addgene plasmid # 193285 ; http://n2t.net/addgene:193285 ; RRID:Addgene_193285)
