[The description below was written by a language model from this plasmid's Addgene catalogue record and pLannotate feature annotations shown in this document.]
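Description:
CBE-T1.52 is a mammalian expression plasmid of about 8.7 kb, built on a CMV/pBR322-type backbone, that encodes a cytosine base editor derived from an engineered TadA deaminase. It is maintained in E. coli through a high-copy ColE1/pUC-type origin and selected with ampicillin via the β-lactamase gene and its native promoter. The remaining bacterial features (lac promoter/operator, CAP site, and short lacI, bom, MCS and SV40 promoter fragments) appear to be backbone remnants with no evident role in the payload.

The expression cassette is driven by the human CMV immediate-early enhancer and promoter. A T7 promoter sits just upstream of the coding region, which could in principle support in vitro transcription, and the cassette ends in a bovine growth hormone polyadenylation signal. The open reading frame begins with a TadA domain. Annotation software matches it to the E. coli tRNA adenosine deaminase, but the record notes that it carries mutations, and the construct's purpose indicates that these redirect it toward cytosine deamination. A short stretch matching ABE7.10, probably linker sequence, joins it to Streptococcus pyogenes Cas9 bearing the D10A mutation. The software labels the N-terminal portion as dCas9, but the record lists only D10A, which is consistent with a nickase that cuts the non-edited strand. Downstream lies a uracil glycosylase inhibitor (UGI) from phage PBS2, which blocks uracil excision and so favours retention of C-to-T edits. An unannotated gap separates Cas9 from the annotated UGI, and its content is not stated. No guide RNA cassette or mammalian selection marker is annotated, so the guide would presumably be supplied separately. The plasmid is intended for expression of the editor in mammalian cells for targeted cytosine base editing.
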