Features (pLannotate 1.2.2; 19 found; start..end, strand, type, name):
    103..482     +  enhancer       CMV enhancer: human cytomegalovirus immediate early enhancer
    483..686     +  promoter       CMV promoter: human cytomegalovirus (CMV) immediate early promoter
    728..746     +  promoter       T7 promoter: promoter for bacteriophage T7 RNA polymerase
    760..1257    +  CDS            tadA: TADA_ECOLI - Also known as yfhC. Experimental evidence at protein level: Swiss-Prot protein existence level 1. Catalyzes the deamination of adenosine to inosine at the wobble position 34 of tRNA(Arg2). Essential for cell viability. From Escherichia coli (strain K12).
   1258..1356    +  CDS            ABE(7.10) (fragment): adenine base editor comprising wild-type E. coli TadA fused to the evolved TadA*(7.10) mutant (Gaudelli et al., 2017)
   1357..2958    +  CDS            dCas9(N): N-terminal portion of catalytically inactive Streptococcus pyogenes dCas9 carrying the D10A mutation (Zetsche et al., 2015)
   2959..5453    +  CDS            Cas9(C) (fragment): C-terminal portion of Streptococcus pyogenes Cas9 (Zetsche et al., 2015)
   5767..6015    +  CDS            UGI: UNGI_BPPB2 - Experimental evidence at protein level: Swiss-Prot protein existence level 1. This protein binds specifically and reversibly to the host uracil-DNA glycosylase, preventing removal of uracil residues from PBS2 DNA by the host uracil-excision repair system. From Bacillus phage PBS2 (Bacteriophage PBS2).
   6157..6381    +  polyA_signal   bGH poly(A) signal: bovine growth hormone polyadenylation signal
   6385..6406    +  promoter       SV40 promoter (fragment): SV40 enhancer and early promoter
   6411..6427    +  misc_feature   MCS (fragment): pBluescript multiple cloning site
   6476..6492    -  protein_bind   lac operator: The lac repressor binds to the lac operator to inhibit transcription in E. coli. This inhibition can be relieved by adding lactose or isopropyl-β-D-thiogalactopyranoside (IPTG). lac repressor encoded by lacI
   6500..6530    -  promoter       lac promoter: promoter for the E. coli lac operon
   6545..6566    -  protein_bind   CAP binding site: CAP binding activates transcription in the presence of cAMP. E. coli catabolite activator protein
   6579..6671    -  CDS            lacI (fragment): lac repressor; lacI; The lac repressor binds to the lac operator to inhibit transcription in E. coli. This inhibition can be relieved by adding lactose or isopropyl-β-D-thiogalactopyranoside (IPTG).
   6854..7442    -  rep_origin     ori: high-copy-number ColE1/pMB1/pBR322/pUC origin of replication
   7613..8473    -  CDS            AmpR: β-lactamase; bla; confers resistance to ampicillin, carbenicillin, and related antibiotics
   8474..8578    -  promoter       AmpR promoter: bla
   8649..8693    -  misc_feature   bom (fragment): basis of mobility region from pBR322
>Addgene plasmid #193285 | CBE-T1.52 | addgene full sequence | sequence record 379826 | Addgene NGS Result
AAGCTACAACAAGGCAAGGCTTGACCGACAATTGCATGAAGAATCTGCTTAGGGTTAGGCGTTTTGCGCT
GCTTCGCGATGTACGGGCCAGATATACGCGTTGACATTGATTATTGACTAGTTATTAATAGTAATCAATT
ACGGGGTCATTAGTTCATAGCCCATATATGGAGTTCCGCGTTACATAACTTACGGTAAATGGCCCGCCTG
GCTGACCGCCCAACGACCCCCGCCCATTGACGTCAATAATGACGTATGTTCCCATAGTAACGCCAATAGG
GACTTTCCATTGACGTCAATGGGTGGAGTATTTACGGTAAACTGCCCACTTGGCAGTACATCAAGTGTAT
CATATGCCAAGTACGCCCCCTATTGACGTCAATGACGGTAAATGGCCCGCCTGGCATTATGCCCAGTACA
TGACCTTATGGGACTTTCCTACTTGGCAGTACATCTACGTATTAGTCATCGCTATTACCATGGTGATGCG
GTTTTGGCAGTACATCAATGGGCGTGGATAGCGGTTTGACTCACGGGGATTTCCAAGTCTCCACCCCATT
GACGTCAATGGGAGTTTGTTTTGGCACCAAAATCAACGGGACTTTCCAAAATGTCGTAACAACTCCGCCC
CATTGACGCAAATGGGCGGTAGGCGTGTACGGTGGGAGGTCTATATAAGCAGAGCTGGTTTAGTGAACCG
TCAGATCCGCTAGAGATCCGCGGCCGCTAATACGACTCACTATAGGGAGAGCCGCCACCATGAGCGAGGT
GGAATACAGCCACGAGTATTGGATGCGCCATGCTCTGACCCTGGCCAAAAGAGCTAGAGACGAACGGCAC
GTGCCAGTGGGCGCCGTGCTGGTGCTCAACAACCGGGTTATCGGAGAAGGCTGGAATAGAGCCAAGGGCC
TGCACGATCCTACCGCCCACGCCGAGATTATGGCCCTGAGGCAGGGCGGACTGGTGATGCAGAACTACCG
GCTGTGGGGCGCTACACTGTACACCACATTCGAGCCTTGTGTGATGTGCGCCGGCGCCATGATCCACTCT
AGAATCGGCAGAGTGGTGTTCGGCGTGTGCAACGCCAAGACCCACGCCTGCATGAGCCTGATGGACGTGC
TGGGACACCCCGGCATGCCTCACAGAGTGGAAATCACAGAGGGCATCCTGGCTGATGAGTGCGAGGCCCT
GCTGTGTAGATTCTTCCGGATGCCCAGAAGAGTCTTTAACGCCCAGAAGAAGGCCCAAAGCTCCACCGAC
TCTGGTGGTTCTTCTGGTGGTTCTAGCGGCAGCGAGACTCCCGGGACCTCAGAGTCCGCCACACCCGAAA
GTTCTGGTGGTTCTTCTGGTGGTTCTGACAAGAAGTACAGCATCGGCCTGGCCATCGGCACCAACTCTGT
GGGCTGGGCCGTGATCACCGACGAGTACAAGGTGCCCAGCAAGAAATTCAAGGTGCTGGGCAACACCGAC
CGGCACAGCATCAAGAAGAACCTGATCGGAGCCCTGCTGTTCGACAGCGGCGAAACAGCCGAGGCCACCC
GGCTGAAGAGAACCGCCAGAAGAAGATACACCAGACGGAAGAACCGGATCTGCTATCTGCAAGAGATCTT
CAGCAACGAGATGGCCAAGGTGGACGACAGCTTCTTCCACAGACTGGAAGAGTCCTTCCTGGTGGAAGAG
GATAAGAAGCACGAGCGGCACCCCATCTTCGGCAACATCGTGGACGAGGTGGCCTACCACGAGAAGTACC
CCACCATCTACCACCTGAGAAAGAAACTGGTGGACAGCACCGACAAGGCCGACCTGCGGCTGATCTATCT
GGCCCTGGCCCACATGATCAAGTTCCGGGGCCACTTCCTGATCGAGGGCGACCTGAACCCCGACAACAGC
GACGTGGACAAGCTGTTCATCCAGCTGGTGCAGACCTACAACCAGCTGTTCGAGGAAAACCCCATCAACG
CCAGCGGCGTGGACGCCAAGGCCATCCTGTCTGCCAGACTGAGCAAGAGCAGACGGCTGGAAAATCTGAT
CGCCCAGCTGCCCGGCGAGAAGAAGAATGGCCTGTTCGGAAACCTGATTGCCCTGAGCCTGGGCCTGACC
CCCAACTTCAAGAGCAACTTCGACCTGGCCGAGGATGCCAAACTGCAGCTGAGCAAGGACACCTACGACG
ACGACCTGGACAACCTGCTGGCCCAGATCGGCGACCAGTACGCCGACCTGTTTCTGGCCGCCAAGAACCT
GTCCGACGCCATCCTGCTGAGCGACATCCTGAGAGTGAACACCGAGATCACCAAGGCCCCCCTGAGCGCC
TCTATGATCAAGAGATACGACGAGCACCACCAGGACCTGACCCTGCTGAAAGCTCTCGTGCGGCAGCAGC
TGCCTGAGAAGTACAAAGAGATTTTCTTCGACCAGAGCAAGAACGGCTACGCCGGCTACATTGACGGCGG
AGCCAGCCAGGAAGAGTTCTACAAGTTCATCAAGCCCATCCTGGAAAAGATGGACGGCACCGAGGAACTG
CTCGTGAAGCTGAACAGAGAGGACCTGCTGCGGAAGCAGCGGACCTTCGACAACGGCAGCATCCCCCACC
AGATCCACCTGGGAGAGCTGCACGCCATTCTGCGGCGGCAGGAAGATTTTTACCCATTCCTGAAGGACAA
CCGGGAAAAGATCGAGAAGATCCTGACCTTCCGCATCCCCTACTACGTGGGCCCTCTGGCCAGGGGAAAC
AGCAGATTCGCCTGGATGACCAGAAAGAGCGAGGAAACCATCACCCCCTGGAACTTCGAGGAAGTGGTGG
ACAAGGGCGCTTCCGCCCAGAGCTTCATCGAGCGGATGACCAACTTCGATAAGAACCTGCCCAACGAGAA
GGTGCTGCCCAAGCACAGCCTGCTGTACGAGTACTTCACCGTGTATAACGAGCTGACCAAAGTGAAATAC
GTGACCGAGGGAATGAGAAAGCCCGCCTTCCTGAGCGGCGAGCAGAAAAAGGCCATCGTGGACCTGCTGT
TCAAGACCAACCGGAAAGTGACCGTGAAGCAGCTGAAAGAGGACTACTTCAAGAAAATCGAGTGCTTCGA
CTCCGTGGAAATCTCCGGCGTGGAAGATCGGTTCAACGCCTCCCTGGGCACATACCACGATCTGCTGAAA
ATTATCAAGGACAAGGACTTCCTGGACAATGAGGAAAACGAGGACATTCTGGAAGATATCGTGCTGACCC
TGACACTGTTTGAGGACAGAGAGATGATCGAGGAACGGCTGAAAACCTATGCCCACCTGTTCGACGACAA
AGTGATGAAGCAGCTGAAGCGGCGGAGATACACCGGCTGGGGCAGGCTGAGCCGGAAGCTGATCAACGGC
ATCCGGGACAAGCAGTCCGGCAAGACAATCCTGGATTTCCTGAAGTCCGACGGCTTCGCCAACAGAAACT
TCATGCAGCTGATCCACGACGACAGCCTGACCTTTAAAGAGGACATCCAGAAAGCCCAGGTGTCCGGCCA
GGGCGATAGCCTGCACGAGCACATTGCCAATCTGGCCGGCAGCCCCGCCATTAAGAAGGGCATCCTGCAG
ACAGTGAAGGTGGTGGACGAGCTCGTGAAAGTGATGGGCCGGCACAAGCCCGAGAACATCGTGATCGAAA
TGGCCAGAGAGAACCAGACCACCCAGAAGGGACAGAAGAACAGCCGCGAGAGAATGAAGCGGATCGAAGA
GGGCATCAAAGAGCTGGGCAGCCAGATCCTGAAAGAACACCCCGTGGAAAACACCCAGCTGCAGAACGAG
AAGCTGTACCTGTACTACCTGCAGAATGGGCGGGATATGTACGTGGACCAGGAACTGGACATCAACCGGC
TGTCCGACTACGATGTGGACCATATCGTGCCTCAGAGCTTTCTGAAGGACGACTCCATCGACAACAAGGT
GCTGACCAGAAGCGACAAGAACCGGGGCAAGAGCGACAACGTGCCCTCCGAAGAGGTCGTGAAGAAGATG
AAGAACTACTGGCGGCAGCTGCTGAACGCCAAGCTGATTACCCAGAGAAAGTTCGACAATCTGACCAAGG
CCGAGAGAGGCGGCCTGAGCGAACTGGATAAGGCCGGCTTCATCAAGAGACAGCTGGTGGAAACCCGGCA
GATCACAAAGCACGTGGCACAGATCCTGGACTCCCGGATGAACACTAAGTACGACGAGAATGACAAGCTG
ATCCGGGAAGTGAAAGTGATCACCCTGAAGTCCAAGCTGGTGTCCGATTTCCGGAAGGATTTCCAGTTTT
ACAAAGTGCGCGAGATCAACAACTACCACCACGCCCACGACGCCTACCTGAACGCCGTCGTGGGAACCGC
CCTGATCAAAAAGTACCCTAAGCTGGAAAGCGAGTTCGTGTACGGCGACTACAAGGTGTACGACGTGCGG
AAGATGATCGCCAAGAGCGAGCAGGAAATCGGCAAGGCTACCGCCAAGTACTTCTTCTACAGCAACATCA
TGAACTTTTTCAAGACCGAGATTACCCTGGCCAACGGCGAGATCCGGAAGCGGCCTCTGATCGAGACAAA
CGGCGAAACCGGGGAGATCGTGTGGGATAAGGGCCGGGATTTTGCCACCGTGCGGAAAGTGCTGAGCATG
CCCCAAGTGAATATCGTGAAAAAGACCGAGGTGCAGACAGGCGGCTTCAGCAAAGAGTCTATCCTGCCCA
AGAGGAACAGCGATAAGCTGATCGCCAGAAAGAAGGACTGGGACCCTAAGAAGTACGGCGGCTTCGACAG
CCCCACCGTGGCCTATTCTGTGCTGGTGGTGGCCAAAGTGGAAAAGGGCAAGTCCAAGAAACTGAAGAGT
GTGAAAGAGCTGCTGGGGATCACCATCATGGAAAGAAGCAGCTTCGAGAAGAATCCCATCGACTTTCTGG
AAGCCAAGGGCTACAAAGAAGTGAAAAAGGACCTGATCATCAAGCTGCCTAAGTACTCCCTGTTCGAGCT
GGAAAACGGCCGGAAGAGAATGCTGGCCTCTGCCGGCGAACTGCAGAAGGGAAACGAACTGGCCCTGCCC
TCCAAATATGTGAACTTCCTGTACCTGGCCAGCCACTATGAGAAGCTGAAGGGCTCCCCCGAGGATAATG
AGCAGAAACAGCTGTTTGTGGAACAGCACAAGCACTACCTGGACGAGATCATCGAGCAGATCAGCGAGTT
CTCCAAGAGAGTGATCCTGGCCGACGCTAATCTGGACAAAGTGCTGTCCGCCTACAACAAGCACCGGGAT
AAGCCCATCAGAGAGCAGGCCGAGAATATCATCCACCTGTTTACCCTGACCAATCTGGGAGCCCCTGCCG
CCTTCAAGTACTTTGACACCACCATCGACCGGAAGAGGTACACCAGCACCAAAGAGGTGCTGGACGCCAC
CCTGATCCACCAGAGCATCACCGGCCTGTACGAGACACGGATCGACCTGTCTCAGCTGGGAGGTGACTCT
GGTGGAAGCGGAGGATCTGGCGGCAGCACCAATCTGAGCGACATCATCGAGAAAGAGACAGGCAAGCAGC
TGGTCATCCAAGAGTCCATCCTGATGCTGCCTGAAGAGGTGGAAGAAGTGATCGGCAACAAGCCCGAGTC
CGACATCCTGGTGCACACCGCCTACGATGAGAGCACCGACGAGAACGTGATGCTGCTGACCTCTGACGCC
CCTGAGTACAAGCCTTGGGCTCTCGTGATCCAGGACAGCAACGGCGAGAACAAGATCAAGATGCTGAGCG
GCGGCTCTGGTGGCTCTGGCGGATCTACAAACCTGTCCGATATTATTGAGAAAGAAACCGGGAAACAGCT
CGTGATTCAAGAGTCTATTCTCATGCTCCCGGAAGAAGTCGAGGAAGTCATTGGAAACAAGCCTGAGAGC
GATATTCTGGTCCATACAGCCTACGACGAGTCTACCGATGAGAATGTCATGCTCCTCACCAGCGACGCTC
CCGAGTATAAGCCATGGGCACTTGTCATTCAGGACTCCAATGGGGAAAACAAAATCAAAATGCTCCCAAA
GAAAAAACGCAAGGTGGAGGGAGCTGATAAGCGCACCGCCGATGGTTCCGAGTTCGAAAGCCCCAAGAAG
AAGAGGAAAGTCTAACCGGTCATCATCACCATCACCATTGAGTTTAAACCCGCTGATCAGCCTCGACTGT
GCCTTCTAGTTGCCAGCCATCTGTTGTTTGCCCCTCCCCCGTGCCTTCCTTGACCCTGGAAGGTGCCACT
CCCACTGTCCTTTCCTAATAAAATGAGGAAATTGCATCGCATTGTCTGAGTAGGTGTCATTCTATTCTGG
GGGGTGGGGTGGGGCAGGACAGCAAGGGGGAGGATTGGGAAGACAATAGCAGGCATGCTGGGGATGCGGT
GGGCTCTATGGCTTCTGAGGCGGAAAGAACCAGCTGGGGCTCGATACCGTCGACCTCTAGCTAGAGCTTG
GCGTAATCATGGTCATAGCTGTTTCCTGTGTGAAATTGTTATCCGCTCACAATTCCACACAACATACGAG
CCGGAAGCATAAAGTGTAAAGCCTAGGGTGCCTAATGAGTGAGCTAACTCACATTAATTGCGTTGCGCTC
ACTGCCCGCTTTCCAGTCGGGAAACCTGTCGTGCCAGCTGCATTAATGAATCGGCCAACGCGCGGGGAGA
GGCGGTTTGCGTATTGGGCGCTCTTCCGCTTCCTCGCTCACTGACTCGCTGCGCTCGGTCGTTCGGCTGC
GGCGAGCGGTATCAGCTCACTCAAAGGCGGTAATACGGTTATCCACAGAATCAGGAGATAACGCAGGAAA
GAACATGTGAGCAAAAGGCCAGCAAAAGGCCAGGAACCGTAAAAAGGCCGCGTTGCTGGCGTTTTTCCAT
AGGCTCCGCCCCCCTGACGAGCATCACAAAAATCGACGCTCAAGTCAGAGGTGGCGAAACCCGACAGGAC
TATAAAGATACCAGGCGTTTCCCCCTGGAAGCTCCCTCGTGCGCTCTCCTGTTCCGACCCTGCCGCTTAC
CGGATACCTGTCCGCCTTTCTCCCTTCGGGAAGCGTGGCGCTTTCTCATAGCTCACGCTGTAGGTATCTC
AGTTCGGTGTAGGTCGTTCGCTCCAAGCTGGGCTGTGTGCACGAACCCCCCGTTCAGCCCGACCGCTGCG
CCTTATCCGGTAACTATCGTCTTGAGTCCAACCCGGTAAGACACGACTTATCGCCACTGGCAGCAGCCAC
TGGTAACAGGATTAGCAGAGCGAGGTATGTAGGCGGTGCTACAGAGTTCTTGAAGTGGTGGCCTAACTAC
GGCTACACTAGAAGAACAGTATTTGGTATCTGCGCTCTGCTGAAGCCAGTTACCTTCGGAAAAAGAGTTG
GTAGCTCTTGATCCGGCAAACAAACCACCGCTGGTAGCGGTGGTTTTTTTGTTTGCAAGCAGCAGATTAC
GCGCAGAAAAAAAGGATCTCAAGAAGATCCTTTGATCTTTTCTACGGGGTCTGACGCTCAGTGGAACGAA
AACTCACGTTAAGGGATTTTGGTCATGAGATTATCAAAAAGGATCTTCACCTAGATCCTTTTAAATTAAA
AATGAAGTTTTAAATCAATCTAAAGTATATATGAGTAAACTTGGTCTGACAGTTACCAATGCTTAATCAG
TGAGGCACCTATCTCAGCGATCTGTCTATTTCGTTCATCCATAGTTGCCTGACTCCCCGTCGTGTAGATA
ACTACGATACGGGAGGGCTTACCATCTGGCCCCAGTGCTGCAATGATACCGCGAGACCCACGCTCACCGG
CTCCAGATTTATCAGCAATAAACCAGCCAGCCGGAAGGGCCGAGCGCAGAAGTGGTCCTGCAACTTTATC
CGCCTCCATCCAGTCTATTAATTGTTGCCGGGAAGCTAGAGTAAGTAGTTCGCCAGTTAATAGTTTGCGC
AACGTTGTTGCCATTGCTACAGGCATCGTGGTGTCACGCTCGTCGTTTGGTATGGCTTCATTCAGCTCCG
GTTCCCAACGATCAAGGCGAGTTACATGATCCCCCATGTTGTGCAAAAAAGCGGTTAGCTCCTTCGGTCC
TCCGATCGTTGTCAGAAGTAAGTTGGCCGCAGTGTTATCACTCATGGTTATGGCAGCACTGCATAATTCT
CTTACTGTCATGCCATCCGTAAGATGCTTTTCTGTGACTGGTGAGTACTCAACCAAGTCATTCTGAGAAT
AGTGTATGCGGCGACCGAGTTGCTCTTGCCCGGCGTCAATACGGGATAATACCGCGCCACATAGCAGAAC
TTTAAAAGTGCTCATCATTGGAAAACGTTCTTCGGGGCGAAAACTCTCAAGGATCTTACCGCTGTTGAGA
TCCAGTTCGATGTAACCCACTCGTGCACCCAACTGATCTTCAGCATCTTTTACTTTCACCAGCGTTTCTG
GGTGAGCAAAAACAGGAAGGCAAAATGCCGCAAAAAAGGGAATAAGGGCGACACGGAAATGTTGAATACT
CATACTCTTCCTTTTTCAATATTATTGAAGCATTTATCAGGGTTATTGTCTCATGAGCGGATACATATTT
GAATGTATTTAGAAAAATAAACAAATAGGGGTTCCGCGCACATTTCCCCGAAAAGTGCCACCTGACGTCG
ACGGATCGGGAGATCGATCTCCCGATCCCCTAGGGTCGACTCTCAGTACAATCTGCTCTGATGCCGCATA
GTTAAGCCAGTATCTGCTCCCTGCTTGTGTGTTGGAGGTCGCTGAGTAGTGCGCGAGCAAAATTT
